>Addgene plasmid #226819 | pISEre1 | addgene full sequence | sequence record 489396 | Addgene NGS Result
CATGGGTATGGACAGTTTTCCCTTTGATATGTAACGGTGAACAGTTGTTCTACTTTTGTTTGTTAGTCTT
GATGCTTCACTGATAGATACAAGAGCCATAAGAACCTCAGATCCTTCCGTATTTAGCCAGTATGTTCTCT
AGTGTGGTTCGTTGTTTTTGCGTGAGCCATGAGAACGAACCATTGAGATCATGCTTACTTTGCATGTCAC
TCAAAAATTTTGCCTCAAAACTGGTGAGCTGAATTTTTGCAGTTAAAGCATCGTGTAGTGTTTTTCTTAG
TCCGTTATGTAGGTAGGAATCTGATGTAATGGTTGTTGGTATTTTGTCACCATTCATTTTTATCTGGTTG
TTCTCAAGTTCGGTTACGAGATCCATTTGTCTATCTAGTTCAACTTGGAAAATCAACGTATCAGTCGGGC
GGCCTCGCTTATCAACCACCAATTTCATATTGCTGTAAGTGTTTAAATCTTTACTTATTGGTTTCAAAAC
CCATTGGTTAAGCCTTTTAAACTCATGGTAGTTATTTTCAAGCATTAACATGAACTTAAATTCATCAAGG
CTAATCTCTATATTTGCCTTGTGAGTTTTCTTTTGTGTTAGTTCTTTTAATAACCACTCATAAATCCTCA
TAGAGTATTTGTTTTCAAAAGACTTAACATGTTCCAGATTATATTTTATGAATTTTTTTAACTGGAAAAG
ATAAGGCAATATCTCTTCACTAAAAACTAATTCTAATTTTTCGCTTGAGAACTTGGCATAGTTTGTCCAC
TGGAAAATCTCAAAGCCTTTAACCAAAGGATTCCTGATTTCCACAGTTCTCGTCATCAGCTCTCTGGTTG
CTTTAGCTAATACACCATAAGCATTTTCCCTACTGATGTTCATCATCTGAGCGTATTGGTTATAAGTGAA
CGATACCGTCCGTTCTTTCCTTGTAGGGTTTTCAATCGTGGGGTTGAGTAGTGCCACACAGCATAAAATT
AGCTTGGTTTCATGCTCCGTTAAGTCATAGCGACTAATCGCTAGTTCATTTGCTTTGAAAACAACTAATT
CAGACATACATCTCAATTGGTCTAGGTGATTTTAATCACTATACCAATTGAGATGGGCTAGTCAATGATA
ATTACTAGTCCTTTTCCTTTGAGTTGTGGGTATCTGTAAATTCTGCTAGACCTTTGCTGGAAAACTTGTA
AATTCTGCTAGACCCTCTGTAAATTCCGCTAGACCTTTGTGTGTTTTTTTTGTTTATATTCAAGTGGTTA
TAATTTATAGAATAAAGAAAGAATAAAAAAAGATAAAAAGAATAGATCCCAGCCCTGTGTATAACTCACT
ACTTTAGTCAGTTCCGCAGTATTACAAAAGGATGTCGCAAACGCTGTTTGCTCCTCTACAAAACAGACCT
TAAAACCCTAAAGGCTTAAGTAGCACCCTCGCAAGCTCGGGCAAATCGCTGAATATTCCTTTTGTCTCCG
ACCATCAGGCACCTGAGTCGCTGTCTTTTTCGTGACATTCAGTTCGCTGCGCTCACGGCTCTGGCAGTGA
ATGGGGGTAAATGGCACTACAGGCGCCTTTTATGGATTCATGCAAGGAAACTACCCATAATACAAGAAAA
GCCCGTCACGGGCTTCTCAGGGCGTTTTATGGCGGGTCTGCTATGTGGTGCTATCTGACTTTTTGCTGTT
CAGCAGTTCCTGCCCTCTGATTTTCCAGTCTGACCACTTCGGATTATCCCGTGACAGGTCATTCAGACTG
GCTAATGCACCCAGTAAGGCAGCGGTATCATCAACCCACTGCAGCAACCAATTAACCAATTCTGATTAGA
AAAACTCATCGAGCATCAAATGAAACTGCAATTTATTCATATCAGGATTATCAATACCATATTTTTGAAA
AAGCCGTTTCTGTAATGAAGGAGAAAACTCACCGAGGCAGTTCCATAGGATGGCAAGATCCTGGTATCGG
TCTGCGATTCCGACTCGTCCAACATCAATACAACCTATTAATTTCCCCTCGTCAAAAATAAGGTTATCAA
GTGAGAAATCACCATGAGTGACGACTGAATCCGGTGAGAATGGCAAAAGCTTATGCATTTCTTTCCAGAC
TTGTTCAACAGGCCAGCCATTACGCTCGTCATCAAAATCACTCGCATCAACCAAACCGTTATTCATTCGT
GATTGCGCCTGAGCGAGACGAAATACGCGATCGCTGTTAAAAGGACAATTACAAACAGGAATCGAATGCA
ACCGGCGCAGGAACACTGCCAGCGCATCAACAATATTTTCACCTGAATCAGGATATTCTTCTAATACCTG
GAATGCTGTTTTCCCGGGGATCGCAGTGGTGAGTAACCATGCATCATCAGGAGTACGGATAAAATGCTTG
ATGGTCGGAAGAGGCATAAATTCCGTCAGCCAGTTTAGTCTGACCATCTCATCTGTAACATCATTAGCAA
CGCTACCTTTGCCATGTTTCAGAAACAACTCTGGCGCATCGGGCTTCCCATACAATCGATAGATTGTCGC
ACCTGATTGCCCGACATTATCGCGAGCCCATTTATACCCATATAAATCAGCATCCATGTTGGAATTTAAT
CGCGGCCTCGAGCAAGACGTTTCCCGTTGAATATGGCTCATAACACCCCTTGTATTACTGTTTATGTAAG
CAGACAGTTTTATTGTTCATGATGATATATTTTTATCTTGTGCAATGTAACATCAGAGATTTTGAGACAC
AACGTGGCTTTCCCTGCAGCTGAACAATACTTAATACTATAGAATGATAACAAAATAAACTACTTTTTAA
AAGAATTTTGTGTTATAATCTATTTATTATTAAGTATTGGGTAATATTTTTTGAAGAGATATTTTGAAAA
AGAAAAATTAAAGCATATTAAACTAATTTCGGAGGTCATTAAAACTATTATTGAAATCATCAAACTCATT
ATGGATTTAATTTAAACTTTTTATTTTAGGAGGCAAAAATGCGCAAACTGCTGAAAAGCTTCAAAACCGA
AATCAACCCGACCATCGAACAGAAAATCAAAATCAACAAAACCATCGGCACCTGCCGCTACGTGTACAAC
TTCTACCTGGGCCACAACAAAACCCTGTACGATAACGGCGAAAAATTCATGACCGGCAAAAGCTTCAGCG
TGTGGCTGAACAACGAATACATCCCGAACAACCCGGATAAAATCTGGATCAAAGAAGCCTACAGCAAGGC
CGTGAAGAAAAGCATCGAAGATGGCTGCACCGCCTTCACCCGCTTCTTCAAACATCAGAGCGCCTTCCCG
AACTTCAAAAAGAAAGGCAAAAGCGATGTGAAAATGTACTTCGTGAAAAACAACACCAAAGATTGCCGCT
GCGAACGCCACCGCCTGAACATCCCGACCCTGGGCTGGGTGCGCATCAAAGAAAAAGGCTACATCCCGAC
CACCAAAGATGGCTGGAAAATCAAAAGCGGCACCGTGAGCGTGAAAGCCGATCGCTACTACGTGAGCGTG
CTGGTGGAAATCCCGAACGTGAAAATCGCCAACAACAGCAACGGCGGCATCGGCATCGATCTGGGCCTGA
AAGATCTGGCCATCGTGAGCAACGGCAAAACCTACAAAAACATCAACAAAAGCACCCGCATCAAAAAACT
GGAGAAAAAACTGCGCCGCGAACAGCGCTGCCTGAGCCGCAAATACGAGAATCTGAAAAAAGGCGAAAGC
ACACAGAAAAACATTCAGAAACAGAAACTGAAAGTGCAGCGCCTGCACCACAAAATCGATAACATCCGCA
CCGATTACATCAATAAAAGCATCGCCGAAATCGTGAAAACCAAACCGAGCTACATCACCATCGAAAACCT
GAACGTGAGCGGCATGATGAAAAACCGCCACCTGAGCAAAGCCGTGGCGAGCCAAAAATTCTACGAATTC
CGCACCAAACTGAAAGCCAAATGCGATGAAAACGGCATCGAACTGCGCGTGGTGGATCGCTGGTACCCGA
GCAGCAAAATCTGCCACTGCTGCGGCGCCATCAAAAAAGATCTGAAACTGAGCGATCGCATCTACCGCTG
CGATTGCGGCTACGTGGAAGATCGCGATTTCAACGCCGCCCTGAACCTGCGCGATGCCCTGACCTACGAA
GTGGCCTGAAGTATATTTTAGATGAAGATTATTTCTTAATCTAGACATGAGCGGATACATATTTGAATGT
ATTTAGAAAAATAAACAAATAGGGGTTCCGCGCACATTTCCCCGAAAAGTGCCACCTGCATCGATTTATT
ATGACAACTTGACGGCTACATCATTCACTTTTTCTTCACAACCGGCACGGAACTCGCTCGGGCTGGCCCC
GGTGCATTTTTTAAATACCCGCGAGAAGTAGAGTTGATCGTCAAAACCAACATTGCGACCGACGGTGGCG
ATAGGCATCCGGGTGGTGCTCAAAAGCAGCTTCGCCTGGCTGATACGTTGGTCCTCGCGCCAGCTTAAGA
CGCTAATCCCTAACTGCTGGCGGAAAAGATGTGACAGACGCGACGGCGACAAGCAAACATGCTGTGCGAC
GCTGGCGATATCAAAATTGCTGTCTGCCAGGTGATCGCTGATGTACTGACAAGCCTCGCGTACCCGATTA
TCCATCGGTGGATGGAGCGACTCGTTAATCGCTTCCATGCGCCGCAGTAACAATTGCTCAAGCAGATTTA
TCGCCAGCAGCTCCGAATAGCGCCCTTCCCCTTGCCCGGCGTTAATGATTTGCCCAAACAGGTCGCTGAA
ATGCGGCTGGTGCGCTTCATCCGGGCGAAAGAACCCCGTATTGGCAAATATTGACGGCCAGTTAAGCCAT
TCATGCCAGTAGGCGCGCGGACGAAAGTAAACCCACTGGTGATACCATTCGCGAGCCTCCGGATGACGAC
CGTAGTGATGAATCTCTCCTGGCGGGAACAGCAAAATATCACCCGGTCGGCAAACAAATTCTCGTCCCTG
ATTTTTCACCACCCCCTGACCGCGAATGGTGAGATTGAGAATATAACCTTTCATTCCCAGCGGTCGGTCG
ATAAAAAAATCGAGATAACCGTTGGCCTCAATCGGCGTTAAACCCGCCACCAGATGGGCATTAAACGAGT
ATCCCGGCAGCAGGGGATCATTTTGCGCTTCAGCCATACTTTTCATACTCCCGCCATTCAGAGAAGAAAC
CAATTGTCCATATTGCATCAGACATTGCCGTCACTGCGTCTTTTACTGGCTCTTCTCGCTAACCAAACCG
GTAACCCCGCTTATTAAAAGCATTCTGTAACAAAGCGGGACCAAAGCCATGACAAAAACGCGTAACAAAA
GTGTCTATAATCACGGCAGAAAAGTCCACATTGATTATTTGCACGGCGTCACACTTTGCTATGCCATAGC
ATTTTTATCCATAAGATTAGCGGATCCTACCTGACGCTTTTTATCGCAACTCTCTACTGTTTCTCCATAC
CCGTTTTTTTGGGAATTCGAGCTCTAAGGAGGTTATAAAAAATGGATATTAATACTGAAACTGAGATCAA
GCAAAAGCATTCACTAACCCCCTTTCCTGTTTTCCTAATCAGCCCGGCATTTCGCGGGCGATATTTTCAC
AGCTATTTCAGGAGTTCAGCCATGAACGCTTATTACATTCAGGATCGTCTTGAGGCTCAGAGCTGGGCGC
GTCACTACCAGCAGCTCGCCCGTGAAGAGAAAGAGGCAGAACTGGCAGACGACATGGAAAAAGGCCTGCC
CCAGCACCTGTTTGAATCGCTATGCATCGATCATTTGCAACGCCACGGGGCCAGCAAAAAATCCATTACC
CGTGCGTTTGATGACGATGTTGAGTTTCAGGAGCGCATGGCAGAACACATCCGGTACATGGTTGAAACCA
TTGCTCACCACCAGGTTGATATTGATTCAGAGGTATAAAACGAATGAGTACTGCACTCGCAACGCTGGCT
GGGAAGCTGGCTGAACGTGTCGGCATGGATTCTGTCGACCCACAGGAACTGATCACCACTCTTCGCCAGA
CGGCATTTAAAGGTGATGCCAGCGATGCGCAGTTCATCGCATTACTGATCGTTGCCAACCAGTACGGCCT
TAATCCGTGGACGAAAGAAATTTACGCCTTTCCTGATAAGCAGAATGGCATCGTTCCGGTGGTGGGCGTT
GATGGCTGGTCCCGCATCATCAATGAAAACCAGCAGTTTGATGGCATGGACTTTGAGCAGGACAATGAAT
CCTGTACATGCCGGATTTACCGCAAGGACCGTAATCATCCGATCTGCGTTACCGAATGGATGGATGAATG
CCGCCGCGAACCATTCAAAACTCGCGAAGGCAGAGAAATCACGGGGCCGTGGCAGTCGCATCCCAAACGG
ATGTTACGTCATAAAGCCATGATTCAGTGTGCCCGTCTGGCCTTCGGATTTGCTGGTATCTATGACAAGG
ATGAAGCCGAGCGCATTGTCGAAAATACTGCATACACTGCAGAACGTCAGCCGGAACGCGACATCACTCC
GGTTAACGATGAAACCATGCAGGAGATTAACACTCTGCTGATCGCCCTGGATAAAACATGGGATGACGAC
TTATTGCCGCTCTGTTCCCAGATATTTCGCCGCGACATTCGTGCATCGTCAGAACTGACACAGGCCGAAG
CAGTAAAAGCTCTTGGATTCCTGAAACAGAAAGCCGCAGAGCAGAAGGTGGCAGCATGACACCGGACATT
ATCCTGCAGCGTACCGGGATCGATGTGAGAGCTGTCGAACAGGGGGATGATGCGTGGCACAAATTACGGC
TCGGCGTCATCACCGCTTCAGAAGTTCACAACGTGATAGCAAAACCCCGCTCCGGAAAGAAGTGGCCTGA
CATGAAAATGTCCTACTTCCACACCCTGCTTGCTGAGGTTTGCACCGGTGTGGCTCCGGAAGTTAACGCT
AAAGCACTGGCCTGGGGAAAACAGTACGAGAACGACGCCAGAACCCTGTTTGAATTCACTTCCGGCGTGA
ATGTTACTGAATCCCCGATCATCTATCGCGACGAAAGTATGCGTACCGCCTGCTCTCCCGATGGTTTATG
CAGTGACGGCAACGGCCTTGAACTGAAATGCCCGTTTACCTCCCGGGATTTCACGAAGTTCCGGCTCGGT
GGTTTCGAGGCCATAAAGTCAGCTTACATGGCCCAGGTGCAGTACAGCATGTGGGTGACGCGAAAAAATG
CCTGGTACTTTGCCAACTATGACCCGCGTATGAAGCGTGAAGGCCTGCATTATGTCGTGATTGAGCGGGA
TGAAAAGTACATGGCGAGTTTTGACGAGATCGTGCCGGAGTTCATCGAAAAAATGGACGAGGCACTGGCT
GAAATTGGTTTTGTATTTGGGGAGCAATGGCGATGACGCATCCTCACGATAATATCCGGGTAGGCGCAAT
CACTTTCGTCTACTCCGTTACAAAGCGAGGCTGGGTATTTCCCGGCCTTTCTGTTATCCGAAATCCACTG
AAAGCACAGCGGCTGGCTGAGGAGATAAATAATAAACGAGGGGCTGTATGCACAAAGCATCTTCTGTTGA
GTTAAGAACGAGTATCGAGATGGCACATAGCCTTGCTCAAATTGGAATCAGGTTTGTGCCAATACCAGTA
GAAACAGACGAAGAATCCATGGGTATGGACAGATCCTCTTTAGGCCCGTAGTCTGCAAATCCTTTTATGA
TTTTCTATCAAACAAAAGAGGAAAATAGACCAGTTGCAATCCAAACGAGAGTCTAATAGAATGAGGTCGA
AAAGTAAATCGCGCGGGTTTGTTACTGATAAAGCAGGCAAGACCTAAAATGTGTAAAGGGCAAAGTGTAT
ACTTTGGCGTCACCCCTTACATATTTTAGGTCTTTTTTTATTGTGCGTAACTAACTTGCCATCTTCAAAC
AGGAGGGCTGGAAGAAGCAGACCGCTAACACAGTACATAAAAAAGGAGACATGAACGATGAACATCAAAA
AGTTTGCAAAACAAGCAACAGTATTAACCTTTACTACCGCACTGCTGGCAGGAGGCGCAACTCAAGCGTT
TGCGAAAGAAACGAACCAAAAGCCATATAAGGAAACATACGGCATTTCCCATATTACACGCCATGATATG
CTGCAAATCCCTGAACAGCAAAAAAATGAAAAATATCAAGTTCCTGAATTCGATTCGTCCACAATTAAAA
ATATCTCTTCTGCAAAAGGCCTGGACGTTTGGGACAGCTGGCCATTACAAAACGCTGACGGCACTGTCGC
AAACTATCACGGCTACCACATCGTCTTTGCATTAGCCGGAGATCCTAAAAATGCGGATGACACATCGATT
TACATGTTCTATCAAAAAGTCGGCGAAACTTCTATTGACAGCTGGAAAAACGCTGGCCGCGTCTTTAAAG
ACAGCGACAAATTCGATGCAAATGATTCTATCCTAAAAGACCAAACACAAGAATGGTCAGGTTCAGCCAC
ATTTACATCTGACGGAAAAATCCGTTTATTCTACACTGATTTCTCCGGTAAACATTACGGCAAACAAACA
CTGACAACTGCACAAGTTAACGTATCAGCATCAGACAGCTCTTTGAACATCAACGGTGTAGAGGATTATA
AATCAATCTTTGACGGTGACGGAAAAACGTATCAAAATGTACAGCAGTTCATCGATGAAGGCAACTACAG
CTCAGGCGACAACCATACGCTGAGAGATCCTCACTACGTAGAAGATAAAGGCCACAAATACTTAGTATTT
GAAGCAAACACTGGAACTGAAGATGGCTACCAAGGCGAAGAATCTTTATTTAACAAAGCATACTATGGCA
AAAGCACATCATTCTTCCGTCAAGAAAGTCAAAAACTTCTGCAAAGCGATAAAAAACGCACGGCTGAGTT
AGCAAACGGCGCTCTCGGTATGATTGAGCTAAACGATGATTACACACTGAAAAAAGTGATGAAACCGCTG
ATTGCATCTAACACAGTAACAGATGAAATTGAACGCGCGAACGTCTTTAAAATGAACGGCAAATGGTACC
TGTTCACTGACTCCCGCGGATCAAAAATGACGATTGACGGCATTACGTCTAACGATATTTACATGCTTGG
TTATGTTTCTAATTCTTTAACTGGCCCATACAAGCCGCTGAACAAAACTGGCCTTGTGTTAAAAATGGAT
CTTGATCCTAACGATGTAACCTTTACTTACTCACACTTCGCTGTACCTCAAGCGAAAGGAAACAATGTCG
TGATTACAAGCTATATGACAAACAGAGGATTCTACGCAGACAAACAATCAACGTTTGCGCCAAGCTTCCT
GCTGAACATCAAAGGCAAGAAAACATCTGTTGTCAAAGACAGCATCCTTGAACAAGGACAATTAACAGTT
AACAAATAAAAACGCAAAAGAAAATGCCGATATCCTATTGGCATTTTCTTTTATTTCTTATCAACATAAA
GGTGAATCCCATATGAACTATATAAAAGCAGGCAAATGGCTAACCGTATTCCTCACAAAAAACCCCTCAA
GACCCGTTTAGAGGCCCCAAGGGGTTATGCTAGTTATTGCTCAGCGGTGGCAGCAGCCAACTCAGCTTCC
TTTCGGGCTTTGTTAGTCCCATTCGCCATGCCGAAGCATGTTGCCCAGCCGGCGCCAGCGAGGAGGCTGG
GACCATGCCGGCCTGGAAGCTCCCTCGTGCGCTCTGCCACTCAAAATGTGTTCAAATATACTCAAACACA
TCGAGAAATTAAAGTCCTTGCGGATACTTCTTACTGCTTCGATGTGTATGCTTTGGCGATTGTAAACAAT
ACGCTACTCACAAGTTCGTGTACACTCCACAGTCGTAAATTCCTGCGATAGCCCGCAGTACATACTTACG
TTTGCGTTACGACCAGTCTAAAAAGCGCCTGAATTCGCGACCTTCTCGTTACTGACAGGAAAATGGGCCA
TTGGCAACCAGGGAAAGATGAACGTGATGATGTTCACAATTTGCTGAATTGTGGTGATGTGATGCTCACC
GCATTTCCTGAAAATTCACGCTGTATCTTGAAAAATCGACGTTTTTTACGTGGTTTTCCGTCGAAAATTT
AAGGTAAGAACCTGACCTCGTGATTACTATTTCGCCGTGTTGACGACATCAGGAGGCCAGTATGACCGTA
TTACATAGTGTGGATTTTTTTCCGTCTGGTAACGCGTCCGTGGCGATAGAACCCCGGCTCCCGCAGGCGG
ATTTTCCTGAACATCATCATGATTTTCATGAAATTGTGATTGTCGAACATGGCACGGGTATTCATGTGTT
TAATGGGCAGCCCTATACCATCACCGGTGGCACGGTCTGTTTCGTACGCGATCATGATCGGCATCTGTAT
GAACATACCGATAATCTGTGTCTGACCAATGTGCTGTATCGCTCGCCGGATCGATTTCAGTTTCTCGCCG
GGCTGAATCAGTTGCTGCCACAAGAGCTGGATGGGCAGTATCCGTCTCACTGGCGCGTTAACCACAGCGT
ATTGCAGCAGGTGCGACAGCTGGTTGCACAGATGGAACAGCAGGAAGGGGAAAATGATTTACCCTCGACC
GCCAGTCGCGAGATCTTGTTTATGCAATTACTGCTCTTGCTGCGTAAAAGCAGTTTGCAGGAGAACCTGG
AAAACAGCGCATCACGTCTCAACTTGCTTCTGGCCTGGCTGGAGGACCATTTTGCCGATGAGGTGAATTG
GGATGCCGTGGCGGATCAATTTTCTCTTTCACTGCGTACGCTACATCGGCAGCTTAAGCAGCAAACGGGA
CTGACGCCTCAGCGATACCTGAACCGCCTGCGACTGATGAAAGCCCGACATCTGCTACGCCACAGCGAGG
CCAGCGTTACTGACATCGCCTATCGCTGTGGATTCAGCGACAGTAACCACTTTTCGACGCTTTTTCGCCG
AGAGTTTAACTGGTCACCGCGTGATATTCGCCAGGGACGGGATGGCTTTCTGCAATAACGCGAATCTTCT
CAACGTATTTGTACGCCATATTGCGAATAATCAACTTCGTTCTCTGGCCGAGGTAGCCACGGTGGCGCAT
CAGTTAAAACTTCTCAAAGATGATTTTTTTGCCAGCGACCAGCAGGCAGTCGCTGTGGCTGACCGTTATC
CGCAAGATGTCTTTGCTGAACATACACATGATTTTTGTGAGCTGGTGATTGTCTGGCGCGGTAATGGCCT
GCATGTACTCAACGATCGCCCTTATCGCATTACCCGTGGCGATCTCTTTTACATTCATGCTGACGATAAA
CACTCCTACGCTTCCGTTAACGATCTGGTTTTGCAGAATATTATTTATTGCCCGGAGCGTCTGAAGCTGA
ATCTTGACTGGCAGGGGGCGATTCCGGGATTTAACGCCAGCGCAGGGCAACCACACTGGCGCTTAGGTAG
CATGGGGATGGCGCAGGCGCGGCAGGTTATCGGTCAGCTTGAGCATGAAAGTAGTCAGCATGTGCCGTTT
GCTAACGAAATGGCTGAGTTGCTGTTCGGGCAGTTGGTGATGTTGCTGAATCGCCATCGTTACACCAGTG
ATTCGTTGCCGCCAACATCCAGCGAAACGTTGCTGGATAAGCTGATTACCCGGCTGGCGGCTAGCCTGAA
AAGTCCCTTTGCGCTGGATAAATTTTGTGATGAGGCATCGTGCAGTGAGCGCGTTTTGCGTCAGCAATTT
CGCCAGCAGACTGGAATGACCATCAATCAATATCTGCGACAGGTCAGAGTGTGTCATGCGCAATATCTTC
TCCAGCATAGCCGCCTGTTAATCAGTGATATTTCGACCGAATGTGGCTTTGAAGATAGTAACTATTTTTC
GGTGGTGTTTACCCGGGAAACCGGGATGACGCCCAGCCAGTGGCGTCATCTCAATTCGCAGAAAGATTAA
TTCGCCATGCCC
Features (pLannotate 1.2.2; 19 found; start..end, strand, type, name):
    107..1057    -  CDS            Rep101: RepA protein needed for replication with the pSC101 origin; rep101
   1105..1327    -  rep_origin     pSC101 ori: low-copy replication origin that requires the Rep101 protein
   1816..2631    -  CDS            KanR: aminoglycoside phosphotransferase; aph(3')-Ia; confers resistance to kanamycin in bacteria or G418 (Geneticin®) in eukaryotes
   4176..4232    -  promoter       AmpR promoter (fragment): bla
   4272..5147    -  CDS            araC: ARAC_ECOLI - Experimental evidence at protein level: Swiss-Prot protein existence level 1. Transcription factor that regulates the expression of several genes involved in the transport and metabolism of L-arabinose (PubMed:4362626, PubMed:328165, PubMed:6251457, PubMed:2962192, PubMed:6319708, PubMed:2231717, PubMed:1447222). Functions both as a positive and a negative regulator (PubMed:328165, PubMed:6251457). In the presence of arabinose, activates the expression of the araBAD, araE, araFGH and araJ promoters (PubMed:4362626, PubMed:328165, PubMed:6251457, PubMed:2962192, PubMed:6319708, Pub
   5174..5458    +  promoter       araBAD promoter: araBAD; promoter of the L-arabinose operon of E. coli; the araC regulatory gene is transcribed in the opposite direction (Guzman et al., 1995)
   5502..5918    +  CDS            Gam: inhibitor of the host RecBCD nuclease in the λ Red system; gam; protects the double-stranded DNA substrate for recombination
   5924..6709    +  CDS            Beta: single-stranded DNA binding recombinase in the λ Red system; bet; mediates pairing of a single-stranded DNA with a complementary target
   6706..7386    +  CDS            Exo: 5' to 3' double-stranded DNA exonuclease in the λ Red system; exo; creates 3' single-stranded DNA tails
   7387..7631    +  terminator     λ tL3 terminator: transcription terminator tL3 from phage λ
   7667..7967    +  promoter       sacB promoter (fragment): sacR; sacB promoter and control region
   7968..9389    +  CDS            SacB: secreted levansucrase that renders bacterial growth sensitive to sucrose; Bacillus subtilis sacB; negative selection marker
   9506..9553    -  terminator     T7 terminator: transcription terminator for bacteriophage T7 RNA polymerase
   9561..9606    -  CDS            SET1 (fragment): solubility-enhancement tag derived from T7 phage gene 10B
   9672..9695    -  rep_origin     ori (fragment): high-copy-number ColE1/pMB1/pBR322/pUC origin of replication
   9760..9832    -  ncRNA          RAGATH-18: Accession: RF03064 - RAGATH-18 RNA
   9878..9996    -  promoter       rhaB promoter: promoter of the E. coli rhaBAD operon, conferring tight induction with L-rhamnose and repression with D-glucose in the presence of RhaR and RhaS (Giacalone et al., 2006)
  10142..10978   +  CDS            rhaS: positive regulator of the rhaB promoter; E. coli rhaS; activated by L-rhamnose
  11052..11900   +  CDS            rhaR: transcriptional activator of rhaR and rhaS; E. coli rhaR; needed for rhamnose-dependent activation of the rhaB promoter
