[The description below was written by a language model from this plasmid's Addgene catalogue record and pLannotate feature annotations shown in this document.]
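Description:
pISEre1 is a low-copy bacterial expression plasmid for genome editing in Escherichia coli, built on a pSC101 backbone. It replicates from the pSC101 origin with its cognate Rep101 (RepA) protein and is selected with kanamycin through an aph(3')-Ia resistance gene. Its stated insert is ISEre1, a RAGATH RNA-associated DNA endonuclease from [Eubacterium] rectale strain AM42-1, which the catalogue entry says is expressed from a pCas promoter. The automated feature table does not annotate either the ISEre1 coding sequence or that promoter. They presumably lie in the unannotated stretch between the kanamycin marker and araC, but the record does not confirm this.

The remaining modules support recombineering and plasmid curing. An araC/araBAD cassette places the λ Red genes Gam, Beta and Exo under arabinose control, followed by the λ tL3 terminator. Gam blocks RecBCD, Exo resects double-stranded ends and Beta anneals donor DNA to the target, so edits can be installed by homologous recombination while nuclease cleavage selects against unedited cells. The depositor notes an M140T substitution in Exo that is not known to affect function. A rhamnose-inducible rhaB promoter, with its regulators rhaS and rhaR, drives a RAGATH-18 RNA scaffold joined to a short pMB1/ColE1 origin fragment. This corresponds to the ISEre1 guide RNA targeting the pMB1 ori, and it would allow induced elimination of a companion pMB1-based plasmid after editing. SacB with its native promoter provides sucrose counterselection for subsequently removing pISEre1 itself. A short hit to a T7 gene 10-derived tag next to the T7 terminator is probably a spurious or residual annotation.
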