Addgene plasmid #226819: pISEre1
Purpose: Expressing ISEre1 controled by pCas promoter, λ-red recombinase, SacB and ISEre1 guide RNA targeting pMB1 ori
Depositing lab: Sheng Yang. Depositing organization: CAS Center for Excellence in Molecular Plant Sciences ("CEMPS"). Publication: Implementation of RAGATH RNA-associated DNA Endonucleases as Genome Editing Tool in Escherichia coli. Zhou X, Yang S, Sun B, Dong F, Yin M, Jiang Y, Huang Z, Yang S. Biotechnol J. 2025 Mar;20(3):e70005. doi: 10.1002/biot.70005. PubMed 40111000.
Backbone
  Vector backbone: pSC101
  Vector type: Bacterial Expression
Growth in bacteria
  Bacterial resistance: Kanamycin, 50 μg/mL
  Growth temperature: 37°C
  Growth strain: DH5alpha
  Copy number: Low Copy
Gene/Insert
  Gene/Insert name: ISEre1
  Species: [Eubacterium] rectale strain AM42-1
  Cloning method: Gibson Cloning
Terms and licenses: Academic/Nonprofit Terms; Industry Terms: Not Available to Industry
Depositor comments: Please note: This plasmid contains a M140T mutation in Exo. This mutation is not known to impact plasmid function.
How to cite: pISEre1 was a gift from Sheng Yang (Addgene plasmid # 226819 ; http://n2t.net/addgene:226819 ; RRID:Addgene_226819)
